Addgene plasmid #122891: pICE TRP1-HIS3
Purpose: (Empty Backbone) TRP1-HIS3 ICE plasmid used to facilitate yeast recombination cloning and stable genomic Integration after CEN Excision.
Depositing lab: Randy Hampton. Depositing organization: University of California, San Diego (UCSD). Publication: ICE plasmids: combining the ease of yeast recombination cloning with the stability of genomic integration. Flagg MP, Kao A, Hampton RY. Yeast. 2019 May 10. doi: 10.1002/yea.3400. PubMed 31074531.
Backbone
  Vector backbone: ICE plasmid
  Vector type: Yeast Expression ; Yeast Recombination Cloning
Growth in bacteria
  Bacterial resistance: Ampicillin, 100 μg/mL
  Growth temperature: 37°C
  Growth strain: DH5alpha
  Copy number: High Copy
Gene/Insert
  Gene/Insert name: None
Terms and licenses: Academic/Nonprofit Terms; Industry Terms: Not Available to Industry
How to cite: pICE TRP1-HIS3 was a gift from Randy Hampton (Addgene plasmid # 122891 ; http://n2t.net/addgene:122891 ; RRID:Addgene_122891)
