[The description below was written by a language model from this plasmid's Addgene catalogue record and pLannotate feature annotations shown in this document.]
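Description:
pICE TRP1-HIS3 is an empty-backbone yeast shuttle vector of about 6 kb from the ICE (Integration after CEN Excision) plasmid series, built on a pRS/pBluescript-style framework. In E. coli it replicates from a high-copy ColE1/pUC origin and is selected with ampicillin through the β-lactamase gene and its native promoter. An f1 origin is also present. In Saccharomyces cerevisiae it carries two auxotrophic markers, each with its own promoter: TRP1 for tryptophan prototrophy and HIS3 for histidine prototrophy. The small annotated fragments of bom, rop, lacI and MRM1/PET56 appear to be remnants carried along with the backbone and marker segments, not functional elements.

The distinctive feature is the placement of the CEN6/ARS element. It sits inside the pBluescript multiple cloning site, with MCS fragments on either side, and this region is bracketed by the T7 and T3 promoters and the lacZα/lac promoter remnants. With the centromere and replication origin in place, the plasmid is maintained as a stable, low-copy episome in yeast. This allows inserts to be assembled into it by homologous recombination (gap-repair) cloning. According to the stated purpose, the CEN/ARS segment can then be excised, converting the construct into a non-replicating integrating vector that gives stable genomic integration. The record does not say which of the two marker loci is the integration target, which marker serves which selection step, or which restriction sites are used for the excision. No insert, yeast expression promoter or terminator is recorded, so any expression cassette has to be supplied by the user.
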