Features (pLannotate 1.2.2; 22 found; start..end, strand, type, name):
     10..59      +  misc_feature   bom (fragment): basis of mobility region from pBR322
     60..140     -  CDS            MRM1 (fragment): MRM1_YEAST - Also known as PET56 From Saccharomyces cerevisiae (strain ATCC 204508 / S288c) (Baker's yeast).
    190..377     +  promoter       HIS3 promoter: S. cerevisiae HIS3
    378..1040    +  CDS            HIS3: imidazoleglycerol-phosphate dehydratase, required for histidine biosynthesis; S. cerevisiae HIS3; yeast auxotrophic marker
   1248..1299    +  misc_feature   bom (fragment): basis of mobility region from pBR322
   1327..1755    -  rep_origin     f1 ori (sequence partly withheld): f1 bacteriophage origin of replication; arrow indicates direction of (+) strand synthesis
   1759..1914    -  CDS            lacZα (fragment): LacZα fragment of β-galactosidase; lacZ fragment
   1922..1940    +  promoter       T7 promoter: promoter for bacteriophage T7 RNA polymerase
   1949..2041    -  misc_feature   MCS (fragment): pBluescript multiple cloning site
   2063..2566    -  misc_feature   CEN/ARS: S. cerevisiae CEN6 centromere fused to an autonomously replicating sequence
   2585..2608    -  misc_feature   MCS (fragment): pBluescript multiple cloning site
   2621..2639    -  promoter       T3 promoter: promoter for bacteriophage T3 RNA polymerase
   2684..2700    -  protein_bind   lac operator: The lac repressor binds to the lac operator to inhibit transcription in E. coli. This inhibition can be relieved by adding lactose or isopropyl-β-D-thiogalactopyranoside (IPTG). lac repressor encoded by lacI
   2708..2738    -  promoter       lac promoter: promoter for the E. coli lac operon
   2753..2774    -  protein_bind   CAP binding site: CAP binding activates transcription in the presence of cAMP. E. coli catabolite activator protein
   2787..2879    -  CDS            lacI (fragment): lac repressor; lacI; The lac repressor binds to the lac operator to inhibit transcription in E. coli. This inhibition can be relieved by adding lactose or isopropyl-β-D-thiogalactopyranoside (IPTG).
   3062..3650    -  rep_origin     ori: high-copy-number ColE1/pMB1/pBR322/pUC origin of replication
   3821..4681    -  CDS            AmpR: β-lactamase; bla; confers resistance to ampicillin, carbenicillin, and related antibiotics
   4682..4786    -  promoter       AmpR promoter: bla
   4961..5108    +  promoter       TRP1 promoter: S. cerevisiae TRP1
   5109..5783    +  CDS            TRP1: phosphoribosylanthranilate isomerase, required for tryptophan biosynthesis; S. cerevisiae TRP1; yeast auxotrophic marker
   5880..5915    +  CDS            rop (fragment): Rop protein, which maintains plasmids at low copy number; rop
>Addgene plasmid #122891 | pICE TRP1-HIS3 | addgene full sequence | sequence record 238926 | Addgene NGS Result
GTGTCGGGGCTGGCTTAACTATGCGGCATCAGAGCAGATTGTACTGAGAGTGCACCATAAATTCCCGTTT
TAAGAGCTTGGTGAGCGCTAGGAGTCACTGCCAGGTATCGTTTGAACACGGCATTAGTCAGGGAAGTCAT
AACACAGTCCTTTCCCGCAATTTTCTTTTTCTATTACTCTTGGCCTCCTCTAGTACACTCTATATTTTTT
TATGCCTCGGTAATGATTTTCATTTTTTTTTTTCCACCTAGCGGATGACTCTTTTTTTTTCTTAGCGATT
GGCATTATCACATAATGAATTATACATTATATAAAGTAATGTGATTTCTTCGAAGAATATACTAAAAAAT
GAGCAGGCAAGATAAACGAAGGCAAAGATGACAGAGCAGAAAGCCCTAGTAAAGCGTATTACAAATGAAA
CCAAGATTCAGATTGCGATCTCTTTAAAGGGTGGTCCCCTAGCGATAGAGCACTCGATCTTCCCAGAAAA
AGAGGCAGAAGCAGTAGCAGAACAGGCCACACAATCGCAAGTGATTAACGTCCACACAGGTATAGGGTTT
CTGGACCATATGATACATGCTCTGGCCAAGCATTCCGGCTGGTCGCTAATCGTTGAGTGCATTGGTGACT
TACACATAGACGACCATCACACCACTGAAGACTGCGGGATTGCTCTCGGTCAAGCTTTTAAAGAGGCCCT
AGGGGCCGTGCGTGGAGTAAAAAGGTTTGGATCAGGATTTGCGCCTTTGGATGAGGCACTTTCCAGAGCG
GTGGTAGATCTTTCGAACAGGCCGTACGCAGTTGTCGAACTTGGTTTGCAAAGGGAGAAAGTAGGAGATC
TCTCTTGCGAGATGATCCCGCATTTTCTTGAAAGCTTTGCAGAGGCTAGCAGAATTACCCTCCACGTTGA
TTGTCTGCGAGGCAAGAATGATCATCACCGTAGTGAGAGTGCGTTCAAGGCTCTTGCGGTTGCCATAAGA
GAAGCCACCTCGCCCAATGGTACCAACGATGTTCCCTCCACCAAAGGTGTTCTTATGTAGTGACACCGAT
TATTTAAAGCTGCAGCATACGATATATATACATGTGTATATATGTATACCTATGAATGTCAGTAAGTATG
TATACGAACAGTATGATACTGAAGATGACAAGGTAATGCATCATTCTATACGTGTCATTCTGAACGAGGC
GCGCTTTCCTTTTTTCTTTTTGCTTTTTCTTTTTTTTTCTCTTGAACTCGACGGATCTATGCGGTGTGAA
ATACCGCACAGATGCGTAAGGAGAAAATACCGCATCAGGAAATTGTAAGCGTTAATATTTTGTTAAAATT
CGCGTTAAATTTTTGTTAAATCAGCTCATTTTTTAACCAATAGGCCGAAATCGGCAAAATCCCTTATAAA
TCAAAAGAATAGACCGAGATAGGGT
[37 nt withheld, positions 1426-1462]
AAAGAACGTGGACTCCAACGTCAAAGG
[49 nt withheld, positions 1490-1538]
T
[91 nt withheld, positions 1540-1630]
G
[124 nt withheld, positions 1632-1755]
CCATTCGCCATTCAGGCTGCGCAACTGTTGGGAAGGGCGATCGGTGCGGGCCTCTTCGCTATTACGCCAG
CTGGCGAAAGGGGGATGTGCTGCAAGGCGATTAAGTTGGGTAACGCCAGGGTTTTCCCAGTCACGACGTT
GTAAAACGACGGCCAGTGAGCGCGCGTAATACGACTCACTATAGGGCGAATTGGGTACCGGGCCCCCCCT
CGAGGTCGACGGTATCGATAAGCTTGATATCGAATTCCTGCAGCCCGGGGGATCCACTAGTTCTAGAGCG
GCCGCCCTCTTAGCGCTTCTTAGGACGGATCGCTTGCCTGTAACTTACACGCGCCTCGTATCTTTTAATG
ATGGAATAATTTGGGAATTTACTCTGTGTTTATTTATTTTTATGTTTTGTATTTGGATTTTAGAAAGTAA
ATAAAGAAGGTAGAAGAGTTACGGAATGAAGAAAAAAAAATAAACAAAGGTTTAAAAAATTTCAACAAAA
AGCGTACTTTACATATATATTTATTAGACAAGAAAAGCAGATTAAATAGATATACATTCGATTAACGATA
AGTAAAATGTAAAATCACAGGATTTTCGTGTGTGGTCTTCTACACAGACAAGATGAAACAATTCGGCATT
AATACCTGAGAGCAGGAAGAGCAAGATAAAAGGTAGTATTTGTTGGCGATCCCCCTAGAGTCTTTTACAT
CTTCGGAAAACAAAAACTATTTTTTCTTTAATTTCTTTTTTTACTTTCTATTTTTAATTTATATATTTAT
ATTAAAAAATTTAAATTATAATTATTTTTATAGCACGTGATGAAAAGGACCCAGGTGGCGCGGCCGCCAC
CGCGGTGGAGCTCCAGCTTTTGTTCCCTTTAGTGAGGGTTAATTGCGCGCTTGGCGTAATCATGGTCATA
GCTGTTTCCTGTGTGAAATTGTTATCCGCTCACAATTCCACACAACATACGAGCCGGAAGCATAAAGTGT
AAAGCCTGGGGTGCCTAATGAGTGAGCTAACTCACATTAATTGCGTTGCGCTCACTGCCCGCTTTCCAGT
CGGGAAACCTGTCGTGCCAGCTGCATTAATGAATCGGCCAACGCGCGGGGAGAGGCGGTTTGCGTATTGG
GCGCTCTTCCGCTTCCTCGCTCACTGACTCGCTGCGCTCGGTCGTTCGGCTGCGGCGAGCGGTATCAGCT
CACTCAAAGGCGGTAATACGGTTATCCACAGAATCAGGGGATAACGCAGGAAAGAACATGTGAGCAAAAG
GCCAGCAAAAGGCCAGGAACCGTAAAAAGGCCGCGTTGCTGGCGTTTTTCCATAGGCTCCGCCCCCCTGA
CGAGCATCACAAAAATCGACGCTCAAGTCAGAGGTGGCGAAACCCGACAGGACTATAAAGATACCAGGCG
TTTCCCCCTGGAAGCTCCCTCGTGCGCTCTCCTGTTCCGACCCTGCCGCTTACCGGATACCTGTCCGCCT
TTCTCCCTTCGGGAAGCGTGGCGCTTTCTCATAGCTCACGCTGTAGGTATCTCAGTTCGGTGTAGGTCGT
TCGCTCCAAGCTGGGCTGTGTGCACGAACCCCCCGTTCAGCCCGACCGCTGCGCCTTATCCGGTAACTAT
CGTCTTGAGTCCAACCCGGTAAGACACGACTTATCGCCACTGGCAGCAGCCACTGGTAACAGGATTAGCA
GAGCGAGGTATGTAGGCGGTGCTACAGAGTTCTTGAAGTGGTGGCCTAACTACGGCTACACTAGAAGAAC
AGTATTTGGTATCTGCGCTCTGCTGAAGCCAGTTACCTTCGGAAAAAGAGTTGGTAGCTCTTGATCCGGC
AAACAAACCACCGCTGGTAGCGGTGGTTTTTTTGTTTGCAAGCAGCAGATTACGCGCAGAAAAAAAGGAT
CTCAAGAAGATCCTTTGATCTTTTCTACGGGGTCTGACGCTCAGTGGAACGAAAACTCACGTTAAGGGAT
TTTGGTCATGAGATTATCAAAAAGGATCTTCACCTAGATCCTTTTAAATTAAAAATGAAGTTTTAAATCA
ATCTAAAGTATATATGAGTAAACTTGGTCTGACAGTTACCAATGCTTAATCAGTGAGGCACCTATCTCAG
CGATCTGTCTATTTCGTTCATCCATAGTTGCCTGACTCCCCGTCGTGTAGATAACTACGATACGGGAGGG
CTTACCATCTGGCCCCAGTGCTGCAATGATACCGCGAGACCCACGCTCACCGGCTCCAGATTTATCAGCA
ATAAACCAGCCAGCCGGAAGGGCCGAGCGCAGAAGTGGTCCTGCAACTTTATCCGCCTCCATCCAGTCTA
TTAATTGTTGCCGGGAAGCTAGAGTAAGTAGTTCGCCAGTTAATAGTTTGCGCAACGTTGTTGCCATTGC
TACAGGCATCGTGGTGTCACGCTCGTCGTTTGGTATGGCTTCATTCAGCTCCGGTTCCCAACGATCAAGG
CGAGTTACATGATCCCCCATGTTGTGCAAAAAAGCGGTTAGCTCCTTCGGTCCTCCGATCGTTGTCAGAA
GTAAGTTGGCCGCAGTGTTATCACTCATGGTTATGGCAGCACTGCATAATTCTCTTACTGTCATGCCATC
CGTAAGATGCTTTTCTGTGACTGGTGAGTACTCAACCAAGTCATTCTGAGAATAGTGTATGCGGCGACCG
AGTTGCTCTTGCCCGGCGTCAATACGGGATAATACCGCGCCACATAGCAGAACTTTAAAAGTGCTCATCA
TTGGAAAACGTTCTTCGGGGCGAAAACTCTCAAGGATCTTACCGCTGTTGAGATCCAGTTCGATGTAACC
CACTCGTGCACCCAACTGATCTTCAGCATCTTTTACTTTCACCAGCGTTTCTGGGTGAGCAAAAACAGGA
AGGCAAAATGCCGCAAAAAAGGGAATAAGGGCGACACGGAAATGTTGAATACTCATACTCTTCCTTTTTC
AATATTATTGAAGCATTTATCAGGGTTATTGTCTCATGAGCGGATACATATTTGAATGTATTTAGAAAAA
TAAACAAATAGGGGTTCCGCGCACATTTCCCCGAAAAGTGCCACCTGACGTCTGCACCATAAACGACATT
ACTATATATATAATATAGGAAGCATTTAATAGAACAGCATCGTAATATATGTGTACTTTGCAGTTATGAC
GCCAGATGGCAGTAGTGGAAGATATTCTTTATTGAAAAATAGCTTGTCACCTTACGTACAATCTTGATCC
GGAGCTTTTCTTTTTTTGCCGATTAAGAATTAATTCGGTCGAAAAAAGAAAAGGAGAGGGCCAAGAGGGA
GGGCATTGGTGACTATTGAGCACGTGAGTATACGTGATTAAGCACACAAAGGCAGCTTGGAGTATGTCTG
TTATTAATTTCACAGGTAGTTCTGGTCCATTGGTGAAAGTTTGCGGCTTGCAGAGCACAGAGGCCGCAGA
ATGTGCTCTAGATTCCGATGCTGACTTGCTGGGTATTATATGTGTGCCCAATAGAAAGAGAACAATTGAC
CCGGTTATTGCAAGGAAAATTTCAAGTCTTGTAAAAGCATATAAAAATAGTTCAGGCACTCCGAAATACT
TGGTTGGCGTGTTTCGTAATCAACCTAAGGAGGATGTTTTGGCTCTGGTCAATGATTACGGCATTGATAT
CGTCCAACTGCATGGAGATGAGTCGTGGCAAGAATACCAAGAGTTCCTCGGTTTGCCAGTTATTAAAAGA
CTCGTATTTCCAAAAGACTGCAACATACTACTCAGTGCAGCTTCACAGAAACCTCATTCGTTTATTCCCT
TGTTTGATTCAGAAGCAGGTGGGACAGGTGAACTTTTGGATTGGAACTCGATTTCTGACTGGGTTGGAAG
GCAAGAGAGCCCCGAAAGCTTACATTTTATGTTAGCTGGTGGACTGACGCCAGAAAATGTTGGTGATGCG
CTTAGATTAAATGGCGTTATTGGTGTTGATGTAAGCGGAGGTGTGGAGACAAATGGTGTAAAAGACTCTA
ACAAAATAGCAAATTTCGTCAAAAATGCTAAGAAATAGGTTATTACTGAGTAGTATTTATTTAAGTATTG
TTTGTGCACTTGCCTAATCATGACATTAACCTATAAAAATAGGCGTATCACGAGGCCCTTTCGTCTCGCG
CGTTTCGGTGATGACGGTGAAAACCTCTGACACATGCAGCTCCCGGAGACGGTCACAGCTTGTCTGTAAG
CGGATGCCGGGAGCAGACAAGCCCGTCAGGGCGCGTCAGCGGGTGTTGGCGG
